Addgene plasmid #89080: pCMV-FLAG-hAR
Purpose: mammalian expression of FLAG-tagged human androgen receptor
Depositing lab: Elizabeth Wilson. Depositing organization: University of North Carolina at Chapel Hill. Publication: Melanoma antigen gene protein MAGE-11 regulates androgen receptor function by modulating the interdomain interaction. Bai S, He B, Wilson EM. Mol Cell Biol. 2005 Feb;25(4):1238-57. 10.1128/MCB.25.4.1238-1257.2005 PubMed 15684378.
Backbone
  Vector backbone: pCMV5
  Vector type: Mammalian Expression
Growth in bacteria
  Bacterial resistance: Ampicillin, 100 μg/mL
  Growth temperature: 37°C
  Growth strain: DH5alpha
  Copy number: High Copy
Gene/Insert
  Gene/Insert name: hAR
  Species: H. sapiens (human)
  Entrez Gene: AR (a.k.a. AIS, AR8, DHTR, HUMARA, HYSP1, KD, NR3C4, SBMA, SMAX1, TFM)
  Promoter: CMV
  Tag / fusion protein: FLAG (N terminal on insert)
  Cloning method: Restriction Enzyme; 5′ cloning site BglII (not destroyed); 3′ cloning site HindIII (destroyed during cloning)
  Sequencing primers: 5′ CMV-F
Terms and licenses: Academic/Nonprofit Terms; Industry Terms: Not Available to Industry
Depositor comments: Two additional glutamines are present (Q66, Q67) in AR compared to NCBI reference NP_000035.2. The depositor has confirmed that this should not affect plasmid function.
How to cite: pCMV-FLAG-hAR was a gift from Elizabeth Wilson (Addgene plasmid # 89080 ; http://n2t.net/addgene:89080 ; RRID:Addgene_89080)
