[The description below was written by a language model from this plasmid's Addgene catalogue record.]
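Description:
pCMV-FLAG-hAR is a mammalian expression plasmid built on the pCMV5 backbone that drives production of the human androgen receptor (AR, also known as NR3C4) carrying an N-terminal FLAG epitope tag. Transcription of the insert is controlled by the CMV promoter, a strong constitutive viral promoter widely used for high-level transient expression in transfected mammalian cells. In bacteria the plasmid is maintained at high copy number and selected with ampicillin. The record does not list a mammalian selection marker, the polyadenylation signal or the origin of replication, and no feature table is provided, so these details of the backbone cannot be confirmed here.

The hAR coding sequence was inserted by restriction cloning between a BglII site at the 5′ end, which remains intact, and a HindIII site at the 3′ end, which was destroyed during cloning. The FLAG tag allows the receptor to be detected or immunoprecipitated with anti-FLAG antibodies independently of AR-specific reagents, which is useful for distinguishing the transfected protein from endogenous receptor and for co-immunoprecipitation of interacting partners. The depositor notes that the encoded AR has two additional glutamines (at positions 66 and 67) relative to the NCBI reference protein, and states that this should not affect function. The associated publication concerns regulation of AR function by the coregulator MAGE-11 through modulation of the receptor's interdomain interaction, so the construct fits studies of AR protein interactions and AR function in cultured cells.
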