>Addgene plasmid #89080 | pCMV-FLAG-hAR | addgene partial sequence | sequence record 175233 | Addgene Partial NGS Result
GGCGAGGCGGGAGCTGTAGCCCCCTACGGCTACACTCGGCCCCCTCAGGGGCTGGCGGGCCAGGAAAGCG
ACTTCACCGCACCTGATGTGTGGTACCCTGGCGGCATGGTGAGCAGAGTGCCCTATCCCAGTCCCACTTG
TGTCAAAAGCGAAATGGGCCCCTGGATGGATAGCTACTCCGGACCTTACGGGGACATGCGTTTGGAGACT
GCCAGGGACCATGTTTTGCCCATTGACTATTACTTTCCACCCCAGAAGACCTGCCTGATCTGTGGAGATG
AAGCTTCTGGGTGTCACTATGGAGCTCTCACATGTGGAAGCTGCAAGGTCTTCTTCAAAAGAGCCGCTGA
AGGGAAACAGAAGTACCTGTGCGCCAGCAGAAATGATTGCACTATTGATAAATTCCGAAGGAAAAATTGT
CCATCTTGTCGTCTTCGGAAATGTTATGAAGCAGGGATGACTCTGGGAGCCCGGAAGCTGAAGAAACTTG
GTAATCTGAAACTACAGGAGGAAGGAGAGGCTTCCAGCACCACCAGCCCCACTGAGGAGACAACCCAGAA
GCTGACAGTGTCACACATTGAAGGCTATGAATGTCAGCCCATCTTTCTGAATGTCCTGGAAGCCATTGAG
CCAGGTGTAGTGTGTGCTGGACACGACAACAACCAGCCCGACTCCTTTGCAGCCTTGCTCTCTAGCCTCA
ATGAACTGGGAGAGAGACAGCTTGTACACGTGGTCAAGTGGGCCAAGGCCTTGCCTGGCTTCCGCAACTT
ACACGTGGACGACCAGATGGCTGTCATTCAGTACTCCTGGATGGGGCTCATGGTGTTTGCCATGGGCTGG
CGATCCTTCACCAATGTCAACTCCAGGATGCTCTACTTCGCCCCTGATCTGGTTTTCAATGAGTACCGCA
TGCACAAGTCCCGGATGTACAGCCAGTGTGTCCGAATGAGGCACCTCTCTCAAGAGTTTGGATGGCTCCA
AATCACCCCCCAGGAATTCCTGTGCATGAAAGCACTGCTACTCTTCAGCATTATTCCAGTGGATGGGCTG
AAAAATCAAAAATTCTTTGATGAACTTCGAATGAACTACATCAAGGAACTCGATCGTATCATTGCATGCA
AAAGAAAAAATCCCACATCCTGCTCAAGACGCTTCTACCAGCTCACCAAGCTCCTGGACTCCGTGCAGCC
TATTGCGAGAGAGCTGCATCAGTTCACTTTTGACCTGCTAATCAAGTCACACATGGTGAGCGTGGACTTT
CCGGAAATGATGGCAGAGATCATCTCTGTGCAAGTGCCCAAGATCCTTTCTGGGAAAGTCAAGCCCATCT
ATTTCCACACCCAGTGAAGCATTGGAAACCCTATTTCCCCACCCCAGCTCATGCCCCCTTTCAGATGTCT
TCTGCCTGTTATAACTCTGCACTACTCCTCTGCAGTGCCTTGGGGAATTTCCTCTATTGATGTACAGTCT
GTCATGAGCTTGCATGCCTGCAGGTCGACTCTAGAGGATCCCGGGTGGCATCCCTGTGACCCCTCCCCAG
TGCCTCTCCTGGCCCTGGAAGTTGCCACTCCAGTGCCCACCAGCCTTGTCCTAATAAAATTAAGTTGCAT
CATTTTGTCTGACTAGGTGTCCTTCTATAATATTATGGGGTGGAGGGGGGTGGTATGGAGCAAGGGGCAA
GTTGGGAAGACAACCTGTAGGGCCTGCGGGGTCTATTGGGAACCAAGCTGGAGTGCAGTGGCACAATCTT
GGCTCACTGCAATCTCCGCCTCCTGGGTTCAAGCGATTCTCCTGCCTCAGCCTCCCGAGTTGTTGGGATT
CCAGGCATGCATGACCAGGCTCAGCTAATTTTTGTTTTTTTGGTAGAGACGGGGTTTCACCATATTGGCC
AGGCTGGTCTCCAACTCCTAATCTCAGGTGATCTACCCACCTTGGCCTCCCAAATTGCTGGGATTACAGG
CGTGAACCACTGCTCCCTTCCCTGTCCTTCTGATTTTAAAATAACTATACCAGCAGGAGGACGTCCAGAC
ACAGCATAGGCTACCTGGCCATGCCCAACCGGTGGGACATTTGAGTTGCTTGCTTGGCACTGTCCTCTCA
TGCGTTGGGTCCACTCAGTAGATGCCTGTTGAATTGGGTACGCGGCCAGCTTGGCTGTGGAATGTGTGTC
AGTTAGGGTGTGGAAAGTCCCCAGGCTCCCCAGCAGGCAGAAGTATGCAAAGCATGCATCTCAATTAGTC
AGCAACCAGGTGTGGAAAGTCCCCAGGCTCCCCAGCAGGCAGAAGTATGCAAAGCATGCATCTCAATTAG
TCAGCAACCATAGTCCCGCCCCTAACTCCGCCCATCCCGCCCCTAACTCCGCCCAGTTCCGCCCATTCTC
CGCCCCATGGCTGACTAATTTTTTTTATTTATGCAGAGGCCGAGGCCGCCTCGGCCTCTGAGCTATTCCA
GAAGTAGTGAGGAGGCTTTTTTGGAGGCCTAGGCTTTTGCAAAAAGCTCCTCGAGGAACTGAAAAACCAG
AAAGTTAATTCCCTATAGTGAGTCGTATTAAATTCGTAATCATGTCATAGCTGTTTCCTGTGTGAAATTG
TTATCCGCTCACAATTCCACACAACATACGAGCCGGAAGCATAAAGTGTAAAGCCTGGGGTGCCTAATGA
GTGAGCTAACTCACATTAATTGCGTTGCGCTCACTGCCCGCTTTCCAGTCGGGAAACCTGTCGTGCCAGC
TGCATTAATGAATCGGCCAACGCGCGGGGAGAGGCGGTTTGCGTATTGGGCGCTCTTCCGCTTCCTCGCT
CACTGACTCGCTGCGCTCGGTCGTTCGGCTGCGGCGAGCGGTATCAGCTCACTCAAAGGCGGTAATACGG
TTATCCACAGAATCAGGGGATAACGCAGGAAAGAACATGTGAGCAAAAGGCCAGCAAAAGGCCAGGAACC
GTAAAAAGGCCGCGTTGCTGGCGTTTTTCCATAGGCTCCGCCCCCCTGACGAGCATCACAAAAATCGACG
CTCAAGTCAGAGGTGGCGAAACCCGACAGGACTATAAAGATACCAGGCGTTTCCCCCTGGAAGCTCCCTC
GTGCGCTCTCCTGTTCCGACCCTGCCGCTTACCGGATACCTGTCCGCCTTTCTCCCTTCGGGAAGCGTGG
CGCTTTCTCATAGCTCACGCTGTAGGTATCTCAGTTCGGTGTAGGTCGTTCGCTCCAAGCTGGGCTGTGT
GCACGAACCCCCCGTTCAGCCCGACCGCTGCGCCTTATCCGGTAACTATCGTCTTGAGTCCAACCCGGTA
AGACACGACTTATCGCCACTGGCAGCAGCCACTGGTAACAGGATTAGCAGAGCGAGGTATGTAGGCGGTG
CTACAGAGTTCTTGAAGTGGTGGCCTAACTACGGCTACACTAGAAGAACAGTATTTGGTATCTGCGCTCT
GCTGAAGCCAGTTACCTTCGGAAAAAGAGTTGGTAGCTCTTGATCCGGCAAACAAACCACCGCTGGTAGC
GGTGGTTTTTTTGTTTGCAAGCAGCAGATTACGCGCAGAAAAAAAGGATCTCAAGAAGATCCTTTGATCT
TTTCTACGGGGTCTGACGCTCAGTGGAACGAAAACTCACGTTAAGGGATTTTGGTCATGAGATTATCAAA
AAGGATCTTCACCTAGATCCTTTTAAATTAAAAATGAAGTTTTAAATCAATCTAAAGTATATATGAGTAA
ACTTGGTCTGACAGTTACCAATGCTTAATCAGTGAGGCACCTATCTCAGCGATCTGTCTATTTCGTTCAT
CCATAGTTGCCTGACTCCCCGTCGTGTAGATAACTACGATACGGGAGGGCTTACCATCTGGCCCCAGTGC
TGCAATGATACCGCGAGACCCACGCTCACCGGCTCCAGATTTATCAGCAATAAACCAGCCAGCCGGAAGG
GCCGAGCGCAGAAGTGGTCCTGCAACTTTATCCGCCTCCATCCAGTCTATTAATTGTTGCCGGGAAGCTA
GAGTAAGTAGTTCGCCAGTTAATAGTTTGCGCAACGTTGTTGCCATTGCTACAGGCATCGTGGTGTCACG
CTCGTCGTTTGGTATGGCTTCATTCAGCTCCGGTTCCCAACGATCAAGGCGAGTTACATGATCCCCCATG
TTGTGCAAAAAAGCGGTTAGCTCCTTCGGTCCTCCGATCGTTGTCAGAAGTAAGTTGGCCGCAGTGTTAT
CACTCATGGTTATGGCAGCACTGCATAATTCTCTTACTGTCATGCCATCCGTAAGATGCTTTTCTGTGAC
TGGTGAGTACTCAACCAAGTCATTCTGAGAATAGTGTATGCGGCGACCGAGTTGCTCTTGCCCGGCGTCA
ATACGGGATAATACCGCGCCACATAGCAGAACTTTAAAAGTGCTCATCATTGGAAAACGTTCTTCGGGGC
GAAAACTCTCAAGGATCTTACCGCTGTTGAGATCCAGTTCGATGTAACCCACTCGTGCACCCAACTGATC
TTCAGCATCTTTTACTTTCACCAGCGTTTCTGGGTGAGCAAAAACAGGAAGGCAAAATGCCGCAAAAAAG
GGAATAAGGGCGACACGGAAATGTTGAATACTCATACTCTTCCTTTTTCAATATTATTGAAGCATTTATC
AGGGTTATTGTCTCATGAGCGGATACATATTTGAATGTATTTAGAAAAATAAACAAATAGGGGTTCCGCG
CACATTTCCCCGAAAAGTGCCACCTG
[124 nt withheld, positions 4717-4840]
C
[91 nt withheld, positions 4842-4932]
A
[49 nt withheld, positions 4934-4982]
CCTTTGACGTTGGAGTCCACGTTCTTT
[37 nt withheld, positions 5010-5046]
ACCCTATCTCGGTCTATTCTTTTGATTTATAAGGGATTTTGCCGATTTCGGCCTATTGGTTAAAAAATGA
GCTGATTTAACAAAAATTTAACGCGAATTTTAACAAAATATTAACGCTTACAATTTCCATTCGCCATTCA
GGCTGCGCAACTGTTGGGAAGGGCGATCGGTGCGGGCCTCTTCGCTATTACGCCAGCTGGCGAAAGGGGG
ATGTGCTGCAAGGCGATTAAGTTGGGTAACGCCAGGGTTTTCCCAGTCACGACGTTGTAAAACGACGGCC
AGTGCCAAGCTGATCTATACATTGAATCAATATTGGCAATTAGCCATATTAGTCATTGGTTATATAGCAT
AAATCAATATTGGCTATTGGCCATTGCATACGTTGTATCTATATCATAATATGTACATTTATATTGGCTC
ATGTCCAATATGACCGCCATGTTGACATTGATTATTGACTAGTTATTAATAGTAATCAATTACGGGGTCA
TTAGTTCATAGCCCATATATGGAGTTCCGCGTTACATAACTTACGGTAAATGGCCCGCCTGGCTGACCGC
CCAACGACCCCCGCCCATTGACGTCAATAATGACGTATGTTCCCATAGTAACGCCAATAGGGACTTTCCA
TTGACGTCAATGGGTGGAGTATTTACGGTAAACTGCCCACTTGGCAGTACATCAAGTGTATCATATGCCA
AGTCCGCCCCCTATTGACGTCAATGACGGTAAATGGCCCGCCTGGCATTATGCCCAGTACATGACCTTAC
GGGACTTTCCTACTTGGCAGTACATCTACGTATTAGTCATCGCTATTACCATGGTGATGCGGTTTTGGCA
GTACACCAATGGGCGTGGATAGCGGTTTGACTCACGGGGATTTCCAAGTCTCCACCCCATTGACGTCAAT
GGGAGTTTGTTTTGGCACCAAAATCAACGGGACTTTCCAAAATGTCGTAATAACCCCGCCCCGTTGACGC
AAATGGGCGGTAGGCGTGTACGGTGGGAGGTCTATATAAGCAGAGCTCGTTTAGTGAACCGTCAGAATTC
AGATCTAGCCAAGCTCAAGGATGGACTACAAAGACGATGACGATAAAGAAGTGCAGTTAGGGCTGGGAAG
GGTCTACCCTCGGCCGCCGTCCAAGACCTACCGAGGAGCTTTCCAGAATCTGTTCCAGAGCGTGCGCGAA
GTGATCCAGAACCCGGGCCCCAGGCACCCAGAGGCCGCGAGCGCAGCACCTCCCGGCGCCAGTTTGCTGC
TGCTGCAGCAGCAGCAGCAGCAGCAGCAGCAGCAGCAGCAGCAGCAGCAGCAGCAGCAGCAGCAGCAGCA
GCAGCAGCAAGAGACTAGCCCCAGGCAGCAGCAGCAGCAGCAGGGTGAGGATGGTTCTCCCCAAGCCCAT
CGTAGAGGCCCCACAGGCTACCTGGTCCTGGATGAGGAACAGCAACCTTCACAGCCGCAGTCGGCCCTGG
AGTGCCACCCCGAGAGAGGTTGCGTCCCAGAGCCTGGAGCCGCCGTGGCCGCCAGCAAGGGGCTGCCGCA
GCAGCTGCCAGCACCTCCGGACGAGGATGACTCAGCTGCCCCATCCACGTTGTCCCTGCTGGGCCCCACT
TTCCCCGGCTTAAGCAGCTGCTCCGCTGACCTTAAAGACATCCTGAGCGAGGCCAGCACCATGCAACTCC
TTCAGCAACAGCAGCAGGAAGCAGTATCCGAAGGCAGCAGCAGCGGGAGAGCGAGGGAGGCCTCGGGGGC
TCCCACTTCCTCCAAGGACAATTACTTAGGGGGCACTTCGACCATTTCTGACAACGCCAAGGAGTTGTGT
AAGGCAGTGTCGGTGTCCATGGGCCTGGGTGTGGAGGCGTTGGAGCATCTGAGTCCAGGGGAACAGCTTC
GGGGGGATTGCATGTACGCCCCACTTTTGGGAGTTCCACCCGCTGTGCGTCCCACTCCTTGTGCCCCATT
GGCCGAATGCAAAGGTTCTCTGCTAGACGACAGCGCAGGCAAGAGCACTGAAGATACTGCTGAGTATTCC
CCTTTCAAGGGAGGTTACACCAAAGGGCTAGAAGGCGAGAGCCTAGGCTGCTCTGGCAGCGCTGCAGCAG
GGAGCTCCGGGACACTTGAACTGCCGTCTACCCTGTCTCTCTACAAGTCCGGAGCACTGGACGAGGCAGC
TGCGTACCAGAGTCGCGACTACTACAACTTTCCACTGGCTCTGGCCGGACCGCCGCCCCCTCCGCCGCCT
CCCCATCCCCACGCTCGCATCAAGCTGGAGAACCCGCTGGACTACGGCAGCGCCTGGGCGGCTGCGGCGG
CGCAGTGCCGCTATGGGGACCTGGCGAGCCTGCATGGCGCGGGTGCAGCGGGACCCGGTTCTGGGTCACC
CTCAGCCGCCGCTTCCTCATCCTGGCACACTCTCTTCACAGCCGAAGAAGGCCAGTTGTATGGACCGTGT
GGTGGTGGTGGGGGTGGTGG
